>Addgene plasmid #179213 | pYPQ134-tRNA | addgene full sequence | sequence record 354334 | Addgene NGS Result
CTGCATTAATGAATCGGCCAACGCGCGGGGAGAGGCGGTTTGCGTATTGGGCGCTCTTCCGCTTCCTCGC
TCACTGACTCGCTGCGCTCGGTCGTTCGGCTGCGGCGAGCGGTATCAGCTCACTCAAAGGCGGTAATACG
GTTATCCACAGAATCAGGGGATAACGCAGGAAAGAACATGAATTAATTCTCATGTTTGACAGCTTATCAT
CGATTAGCTTTAATGCGGTAGTTTATCACAGTTAAATTGCTAACGCAGTCAGGCACCGTGTATGAAATCT
AACAATGCGCTCATCGTCATCCTCGGCACCGTCACCCTGGATGCTGTAGGCATAGGCTTGGTTATGCCGG
TACTGCCGGGCCTCTTGCGGGATATCGTCCATTCCGACAGCATCGCCAGTCACTATGGCGTGCTGCTAGC
GCTATATGCGTTGATGCAATTTCTATGCGCACCCGTTCTCGGAGCACTGTCCGACCGCTTTGGCCGCCGC
CCAGTCCTGCTCGCTTCGCTACTTGGAGCCACTATCGACTACGCGATCATGGCGACCACACCCGTCCTGT
GGATTCTCTACGCCGGACGCATCGTGGCCGGCATCACCGGCGCCACAGGTGCGGTTGCTGGCGCCTATAT
CGCCGACATCACCGATGGGGAAGATCGGGCTCGCCACTTCGGGCTCATGAGCGCTTGTTTCGGCGTGGGT
ATGGTGGCAGGCCCCGTGGCCGGGGGACTGTTGGGCGCCATCTCCTTACATGCACCATTCCTTGCGGCGG
CGGTGCTCAACGGCCTCAACCTACTACTGGGCTGCTTCCTAATGCAGGAGTCGCATAAGGGAGAGCGCCG
ACCCATGCCCTTGAGAGCCTTCAACCCAGTCAGCTCCTTCCGGTGGGCGCGGGGCATGACTATCGTCGCC
GCACTTATGACTGTCTTCTTTATCATGCAACTCGTAGGACAGGTGCCGGCAGCGCTCTGGGTCATTTTCG
GCGAGGACCGCTTTCGCTGGAGCGCGACGATGATCGGCCTGTCGCTTGCGGTATTCGGAATCTTGCACGC
CCTCGCTCAAGCCTTCGTCACTGGTCCCGCCACCAAACGTTTCGGCGAGAAGCAGGCCATTATCGCCGGC
ATGGCGGCCGACGCGCTGGGCTACGTCTTGCTGGCGTTCGCGACGCGAGGCTGGATGGCCTTCCCCATTA
TGATTCTTCTCGCTTCCGGCGGCATCGGGATGCCCGCGTTGCAGGCCATGCTGTCCAGGCAGGTAGATGA
CGACCATCAGGGACAGCTTCAAGGATCGCTCGCGGCTCTTACCAGCCTAACTTCGATCATTGGACCGCTG
ATCGTCACGGCGATTTATGCCGCCTCGGCGAGCACATGGAACGGGTTGGCATGGATTGTAGGCGCCGCCC
TATACCTTGTCTGCCTCCCCGCGTTGCGTCGCGGTGCATGGAGCCGGGCCACCTCGACCTGAATGGAAGC
CGGCGGCACCTCGCTAACGGATTCACCACTCCAAGAATTGGAGCCAATCAATTCTTGCGGAGAACTGTGA
ATGCGCAAACCAACCCTTGATCGGGGAAGAACAGTATGTCGAGCTATTTTTTGACTTACTGGGGATCAAG
CCTGATTGGGAGAAAATAAAATATCCCCTATAGTGAGTCGTATTACATGGTCATAGCTGTTTCCTGGCAG
CTCTGGCCCGTGTCTCAAAATCTCTGATGTTACATTGCACAAGATAAAAATATATCATCATGCCTCCTCT
AGAGGTCTCGCCAGAACAAAGCACCAGTGGTCTAGTGGTAGAATAGTACCCTGCCACGGTACAGACCCGG
GTTCGATTCCCGGCTGGTGCAAGAGACGAGATCTAGTCTGAGTCGACCGTCTCTGTTTTAGAGCTAGAAA
TAGCAAGTTAAAATAAGGCTAGTCCGTTATCAACTTGAAAAAGTGGCACCGAGTCGGTGCTGTTGGAGAC
CCTCGAGCCACCCATGACCAAAATCCCTTAACGTGAGTTACGCGTCGTTCCACTGAGCGTCAGACCCCGT
AGAAAAGATCAAAGGATCTTCTTGAGATCCTTTTTTTCTGCGCGTAATCTGCTGCTTGCAAACAAAAAAA
CCACCGCTACCAGCGGTGGTTTGTTTGCCGGATCAAGAGCTACCAACTCTTTTTCCGAAGGTAACTGGCT
TCAGCAGAGCGCAGATACCAAATACTGTTCTTCTAGTGTAGCCGTAGTTAGGCCACCACTTCAAGAACTC
TGTAGCACCGCCTACATACCTCGCTCTGCTAATCCTGTTACCAGTGGCTGCTGCCAGTGGCGATAAGTCG
TGTCTTACCGGGTTGGACTCAAGACGATAGTTACCGGATAAGGCGCAGCGGTCGGGCTGAACGGGGGGTT
CGTGCACACAGCCCAGCTTGGAGCGAACGACCTACACCGAACTGAGATACCTACAGCGTGAGCTATGAGA
AAGCGCCACGCTTCCCGAAGGGAGAAAGGCGGACAGGTATCCGGTAAGCGGCAGGGTCGGAACAGGAGAG
CGCACGAGGGAGCTTCCAGGGGGAAACGCCTGGTATCTTTATAGTCCTGTCGGGTTTCGCCACCTCTGAC
TTGAGCGTCGATTTTTGTGATGCTCGTCAGGGGGGCGGAGCCTATGGAAAAACGCCAGCAACGCGGCCTT
TTTACGGTTCCTGGCCTTTTGCTGGCCTTTTGCTCACATGTTCTTTCCTGCGTTATCCCCTGATTCTGTG
GATAACCGTATTACCGCCTTTGAGTGAGCTGATACCGCTCGCCGCAGCCGAACGACCGAGCGCAGCGAGT
CAGTGAGCGAGGAAGCGGAAGAGCGCCCAATACGCAAACCGCCTCTCCCCGCGCGTTGGCCGATTCATTA
ATGCAGCTGGCACGACAGGTTTCCCGACTGGAAAGCGGGCAGTGAGCGCAACGCAATTAATACGCGTACC
GCTAGCCAGGAAGAGTTTGTAGAAACGCAAAAAGGCCATCCGTCAGGATGGCCTTCTGCTTAGTTTGATG
CCTGGCAGTTTATGGCGGGCGTCCTGCCCGCCACCCTCCGGGCCGTTGCTTCACAACGTTCAAATCCGCT
CCCGGCGGATTTGTCCTACTCAGGAGAGCGTTCACCGACAAACAACAGATAAAACGAAAGGCCCAGTCTT
CCGACTGAGCCTTTCGTTTTATTTGATGCCTGGCAGTTCCCTACTCTCGCGTT
Features (pLannotate 1.2.2; 12 found; start..end, strand, type, name):
      1..54      -  CDS            lacI (fragment): lac repressor; lacI; The lac repressor binds to the lac operator to inhibit transcription in E. coli. This inhibition can be relieved by adding lactose or isopropyl-β-D-thiogalactopyranoside (IPTG).
     56..180     -  rep_origin     RSF ori (fragment): Plasmids containing the RSF 1030 origin of replication can be propagated in E. coli cells that contain additional plasmids with compatible origins.
    196..224     +  promoter       tet promoter: E. coli promoter for tetracycline efflux protein gene
    272..1462    +  CDS            TcR: tetracycline efflux protein; tet; confers resistance to tetracycline
   1560..1634    +  CDS            KanR (fragment): aminoglycoside phosphotransferase; aphA-3; confers resistance to kanamycin
   1637..1655    -  promoter       T7 promoter: promoter for bacteriophage T7 RNA polymerase
   1770..1840    +  ncRNA          tRNA: Accession: RF00005 - tRNA
   1875..1950    +  misc_RNA       gRNA scaffold: guide RNA scaffold for the Streptococcus pyogenes CRISPR/Cas9 system
   2052..2640    +  rep_origin     ori: high-copy-number ColE1/pMB1/pBR322/pUC origin of replication
   2823..2915    +  CDS            lacI (fragment): lac repressor; lacI; The lac repressor binds to the lac operator to inhibit transcription in E. coli. This inhibition can be relieved by adding lactose or isopropyl-β-D-thiogalactopyranoside (IPTG).
   2970..2997    -  terminator     rrnB T2 terminator: transcription terminator T2 from the E. coli rrnB gene
   3129..3172    +  terminator     rrnB T1 terminator: Escherichia coli rrnB; transcription terminator T1 from the E. coli rrnB gene
