[The description below was written by a language model from this plasmid's Addgene catalogue record and pLannotate feature annotations shown in this document.]
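Description:
pYPQ134-tRNA is an empty Golden Gate entry vector for multiplexed CRISPR guide RNA assembly, built on the pHD1 backbone and designated for the fourth gRNA position in a tRNA-based array. It is maintained in E. coli as a high-copy plasmid through a ColE1/pUC-type origin and selected with tetracycline, conferred by a tetracycline efflux gene (TcR) driven by its native tet promoter. The catalogue lists a backbone size of 3,600 bp, whereas the sequenced record is 3,203 nt; the record does not explain the difference.

The functional payload is compact: a tRNA element lies immediately upstream of a Streptococcus pyogenes Cas9 gRNA scaffold, separated by a short gap that is presumably where a target-specific spacer is inserted, although the cloning sites themselves are not annotated. The catalogue states that the unit has no promoter of its own, which fits a design in which several tRNA-gRNA modules are joined by Golden Gate assembly into a single polycistronic transcript expressed from a promoter supplied elsewhere. In such arrays, endogenous tRNA-processing enzymes cut at the tRNA boundaries to release individual guides.

The remaining annotations (short fragments of lacI, KanR and an RSF origin, a reverse-oriented T7 promoter, and rrnB T1 and T2 terminators) appear to be backbone remnants with no stated role in the gRNA cassette. The associated publication describes a plant genome-editing system called CRISPR-Combo, so the vector is intended as an intermediate module for building multi-guide constructs for plants. The record does not specify the downstream recipient vectors or the Cas9 source.
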