Addgene plasmid #179213: pYPQ134-tRNA
Purpose: (Empty Backbone) Golden Gate entry vector; 4th gRNA with tRNA
Depositing lab: Yiping Qi. Depositing organization: University of Maryland, College Park. Publication: Boosting plant genome editing with a versatile CRISPR-Combo system. Pan C, Li G, Malzahn AA, Cheng Y, Leyson B, Sretenovic S, Gurel F, Coleman GD, Qi Y. Nat Plants. 2022 May;8(5):513-525. doi: 10.1038/s41477-022-01151-9. Epub 2022 May 20. PubMed 35596077.
Backbone
  Vector backbone: pHD1
  Backbone manufacturer: Cermak et al. 2011
  Backbone size (bp): 3600
  Vector type: CRISPR
  Promoter: no promoter
Growth in bacteria
  Bacterial resistance: Tetracycline, 10 μg/mL
  Growth temperature: 37°C
  Growth strain: DH5alpha
  Copy number: High Copy
Terms and licenses: Academic/Nonprofit Terms; Industry Terms: Not Available to Industry
How to cite: pYPQ134-tRNA was a gift from Yiping Qi (Addgene plasmid # 179213 ; http://n2t.net/addgene:179213 ; RRID:Addgene_179213)
